Addgene plasmid #101712: YPRCΔ15α1
Purpose: (Empty Backbone) GoldenBraid vector pDGB2α1, adapted for S. cerevisiae genome integration by flanking the GB cassette with recombination arms of homology for integration at the YPRCΔ15 solo LTR loci
Depositing lab: Elena Caro Bernat. Depositing organization: Centro de Biotecnología y Genómica de Plantas (UPM/INIA). Publication: Adaptation of the GoldenBraid modular cloning system and creation of a toolkit for the expression of heterologous proteins in yeast mitochondria. Perez-Gonzalez A, Kniewel R, Veldhuizen M, Verma HK, Navarro-Rodriguez M, Rubio LM, Caro E. BMC Biotechnol. 2017 Nov 13;17(1):80. doi: 10.1186/s12896-017-0393-y. PubMed 29132331.
Backbone
  Vector backbone: pDGB2α1
  Backbone manufacturer: GoldenBraid 2.0
  Modifications to backbone: flanking of the GoldenBraid cloning cassette with YPRCΔ15 arms of homology for integration in the yeast genome
  Vector type: Yeast Expression
Growth in bacteria
  Bacterial resistance: Kanamycin, 50 μg/mL
  Growth temperature: 37°C
  Growth strain: DH5alpha
  Copy number: Unknown
Terms and licenses: Academic/Nonprofit Terms; Industry Terms: Not Available to Industry
How to cite: YPRCΔ15α1 was a gift from Elena Caro Bernat (Addgene plasmid # 101712 ; http://n2t.net/addgene:101712 ; RRID:Addgene_101712)
