[The description below was written by a language model from this plasmid's Addgene catalogue record and pLannotate feature annotations shown in this document.]
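Description:
YPRCΔ15α1 is an empty destination vector from a yeast adaptation of the GoldenBraid 2.0 modular cloning system. It derives from the alpha-level backbone pDGB2α1, modified so that the GoldenBraid cloning cassette is flanked by arms of homology to the YPRCΔ15 solo LTR locus of Saccharomyces cerevisiae. Anything assembled into the cassette can therefore be integrated into the yeast genome by homologous recombination rather than maintained episomally. The 4.2 kb sequence record carries no yeast replication origin and no annotated yeast auxotrophic or drug marker. A selectable marker for yeast would presumably have to be supplied as part of the assembled cargo, although the record does not say so.

In E. coli the plasmid replicates from a high-copy ColE1/pUC-type origin and is selected with kanamycin through an aph(3')-Ia (KanR) gene. The cloning cassette is annotated as a lacZα fragment with a pUC18/19-type multiple cloning site, driven by the lac promoter with its operator and CAP binding site. In GoldenBraid vectors this cassette acts as a blue/white screening reporter that is displaced when parts or transcriptional units are inserted by Type IIS assembly; the restriction sites themselves are not annotated here. A tRNA and fragments of an uncertain S. cerevisiae open reading frame lie upstream of the cassette and probably reflect genomic sequence within a homology arm. The region downstream of the cassette has no annotations.

The associated publication describes a GoldenBraid toolkit for expressing heterologous proteins in yeast mitochondria. In that context this vector serves as a chassis for building and stably integrating expression units at a defined genomic site.
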