Features (pLannotate 1.2.2; 12 found; start..end, strand, type, name):
    151..222     -  ncRNA          tRNA: Accession: RF00005 - tRNA
    624..710     -  CDS            YC018_YEAST (fragment): Protein uncertain: Swiss-Prot protein existence level 5. From Saccharomyces cerevisiae (strain ATCC 204508 / S288c) (Baker's yeast).
    710..790     -  CDS            YC018_YEAST (fragment): Protein uncertain: Swiss-Prot protein existence level 5. From Saccharomyces cerevisiae (strain ATCC 204508 / S288c) (Baker's yeast).
   1057..1156    +  misc_feature   bom (fragment): basis of mobility region from pBR322
   1162..1319    -  CDS            lacZα (fragment): LacZα fragment of β-galactosidase; lacZ fragment
   1316..1372    +  misc_feature   MCS: pUC18/19 multiple cloning site
   1409..1425    -  protein_bind   lac operator: The lac repressor binds to the lac operator to inhibit transcription in E. coli. This inhibition can be relieved by adding lactose or isopropyl-β-D-thiogalactopyranoside (IPTG). lac repressor encoded by lacI
   1433..1463    -  promoter       lac promoter: promoter for the E. coli lac operon
   1478..1499    -  protein_bind   CAP binding site: CAP binding activates transcription in the presence of cAMP. E. coli catabolite activator protein
   1512..1553    -  CDS            lacI (fragment): lac repressor; lacI; The lac repressor binds to the lac operator to inhibit transcription in E. coli. This inhibition can be relieved by adding lactose or isopropyl-β-D-thiogalactopyranoside (IPTG).
   2616..3204    -  rep_origin     ori: high-copy-number ColE1/pMB1/pBR322/pUC origin of replication
   3292..4107    -  CDS            KanR: aminoglycoside phosphotransferase; aph(3')-Ia; confers resistance to kanamycin in bacteria or G418 (Geneticin®) in eukaryotes
>Addgene plasmid #101712 | YPRCΔ15α1 | addgene full sequence | sequence record 199848 | Addgene NGS Result
GACGAACTCCAATTCGCGGCCGCTAGGGATAACAGGGTAATCGAGATAGTTTGACGTTCGTTTTTTACTT
TGAATATACTCGTAGTCTTTTTACTTTTTGAGTATAAAAAAAAAATGACTAGCAAAATAAAATTAGTAGT
CTAAAAAAGAAAGCTCGCACTCAGGATCGAACTAAGGACCAACAGATTTGCAATCTGCTGCGCTACCACT
GCGCCATACGAGCTTTTGAATTATGGTAATTTTGATTATCCTAGAATGTTATATCTCAATATCTCAATAT
ATTTTGGACATCTATGAAACACCCATAAAGCAGCCGCTACCAAACAGACAAGATTCAGTATGTAAGGTAA
ATACCTTTTTGCACAGTTAAACTACCCAAACTTATTAAAGCTTGATAAATTACTGAAATTCCACCTTTCA
GTTAGATTCAGGCCTCATATAGATTAGATATAGGGTACGTAACATTCTGTCAACCAAGTTGTTGGAATGA
AAGTCTAAAATGTCATCTATTCGGTAGCACTCATGTTACTAGTATACTGTCACATGCGGTGTAACGTGGG
GACATAAAACAGACATCAAATATAATGGAAGCTGAAATGCAAAGATCGATAATGTAATAGGAATGAAACA
TATAAAACGAAAGGAGAAGTAATGGTAATATTAGTATGTAGAAATACCGATTCAATTTTGGGGATTCTTA
TATTCTCGAGAGAATTTCTAGTATAATCTGTATACATAATATTATAGGCTTTACCAACAATGGAATTTCG
ACAATTATCATATTATTCACCAATTAATCACAAGTTGGTAATGAGTTTGATAACAAGTTACTTTCTTAAC
AACGTTAGTATCGTCAAAACACTCGGTTTTACTCGAGCTTGTAGCACAATAATACCGTGTAGAGTTCTGT
ATTGTTCTTCTTAGTGCTTGTATATGCTCATCCCGACCTTCCATTGAATTCGTCTCAGGAGAGAGACCCA
CAGCTTGTCTGTAAGCGGATGCCGGGAGCAGACAAGCCCGTCAGGGCGCGTCAGCGGGTGTTGGCGGGTG
TCGGGGCTGGCTTAACTATGCGGCATCAGAGCAGATTGTACTGAGAGTGCACCATATGCGGTGTGAAATA
CCGCACAGATGCGTAAGGAGAAAATACCGCATCAGGCGCCATTCGCCATTCAGGCTGCGCAACTGTTGGG
AAGGGCGATCGGTGCGGGCCTCTTCGCTATTACGCCAGCTGGCGAAAGGGGGATGTGCTGCAAGGCGATT
AAGTTGGGTAACGCCAGGGTTTTCCCAGTCACGACGTTGTAAAACGACGGCCAGTGAATTCGAGCTCGGT
ACCCGGGGATCCTCTAGAGTCGACCTGCAGGCATGCAAGCTTGGCGTAATCATGGTCATAGCTGTTTCCT
GTGTGAAATTGTTATCCGCTCACAATTCCACACAACATACGAGCCGGAAGCATAAAGTGTAAAGCCTGGG
GTGCCTAATGAGTGAGCTAACTCACATTAATTGCGTTGCGCTCACTGCCCGCTTTCCAGTCGGGAAACCT
GTCGTGCCAGCTGGGGTCTCTCGCTGTCATGAGACGAATTCTTTGCGAAACCCTATGCTCTGTTGTTCGG
ATTTGAAATTTTAAAACTACATTAATGTGTTAGTTTTTCTTTCTTTCTTTCTTTGTCTTGACGTGATTTG
GACTTCTGTCTTGCATTCGCGTCCATTCATCTGACCCAATATTCCTTTTGGTTTTGTTATCCTTATAAAA
AGAAAGGAAGCTTCTTAGAGGGAAAAAAATGATGAAGAGTAATGCCAAAATATAAATAAATAAATAAATA
TGAAAATCATTTTCTATTTTTAATAGAATAAGAAGAGCATCTTAAGATTACAATTTCAAGAAATAGTTTA
CACAGTATATCCAATAACTCCAATAAACTACTTTCCTATACAAATTTCTATGGTGGGATTAATAGTAAAA
CTTCTGTACTTCTCTAATTCACCAAGAAATTAAGGTAAACATCTGGTAAGCACTATCCAGCTTTTTGCTA
TTACACATATGGCTTTTCTGCAATCATTTCTTCCCATTTTGTCTCAAGCCGTTAGTCTTGAAACCACAGG
CGGAGTAGAGTTACTTGATGCGGTATTTTACATGCCTTTTTTCACTGCAAAAAAAATGAAATACATATTT
ACACGATTTGCAGGACAGTTTACGATAGTGAGTATGCAGAATAGTTAACACCTTTGTTTTATCCTTTTGT
GTCTTAATTATATGATATAAAGGCGCCTGGCGTTATCGGATAGTAATAGATGCTAGTTATCAACATTTCA
CAATTGAAGGAAATAAAGTTGAAGTACTCAACAAAAACTTACTTCAGAATTAAATTTTTGGGGGGAACAT
AGGCATCCTATGACAGGTGACCACAAGCCCCTCAACGCAATCTAATATTTTACAAAGTGGTAAAATTCTT
TCGTTCTTCGTTTTAATATACAGTCATTTATTGATTCTATTACATTAATATTCCTACGCTTCGGCTCACA
TAATTAACAGGACTTCGAGTCCGTTAAACTTGGGATCAACTAATTTCTACGGATTAGGGATAACAGGGTA
ATGCGGCCGCCGCGTTGCTGGCGTTTTTCCATAGGCTCCGCCCCCCTGACGAGCATCACAAAAATCGACG
CTCAAGTCAGAGGTGGCGAAACCCGACAGGACTATAAAGATACCAGGCGTTTCCCCCTGGAAGCTCCCTC
GTGCGCTCTCCTGTTCCGACCCTGCCGCTTACCGGATACCTGTCCGCCTTTCTCCCTTCGGGAAGCGTGG
CGCTTTCTCATAGCTCACGCTGTAGGTATCTCAGTTCGGTGTAGGTCGTTCGCTCCAAGCTGGGCTGTGT
GCACGAACCCCCCGTTCAGCCCGACCGCTGCGCCTTATCCGGTAACTATCGTCTTGAGTCCAACCCGGTA
AGACACGACTTATCGCCACTGGCAGCAGCCACTGGTAACAGGATTAGCAGAGCGAGGTATGTAGGCGGTG
CTACAGAGTTCTTGAAGTGGTGGCCTAACTACGGCTACACTAGAAGGACAGTATTTGGTATCTGCGCTCT
GCTGAAGCCAGTTACCTTCGGAAAAAGAGTTGGTAGCTCTTGATCCGGCAAACAAACCACCGCTGGTAGC
GGTGGTTTTTTTGTTTGCAAGCAGCAGATTACGCGCAGAAAAAAAGGATCTCAAGAAGATCCTTTGATCT
TTTCTACGGGGTCTGACGCTCAGTGGAACGAAAACTCACGTTAAGGGATTTTGGTCATGCATTCTAGGTG
ATTAGAAAAACTCATCGAGCATCAAATGAAACTGCAATTTATTCATATCAGGATTATCAATACCATATTT
TTGAAAAAGCCGTTTCTGTAATGAAGGAGAAAACTCACCGAGGCAGTTCCATAGGATGGCAAGATCCTGG
TATCGGTCTGCGATTCCGACTCGTCCAACATCAATACAACCTATTAATTTCCCCTCGTCAAAAATAAGGT
TATCAAGTGAGAAATCACCATGAGTGACGACTGAATCCGGTGAGAATGGCAAAAGTTTATGCATTTCTTT
CCAGACTTGTTCAACAGGCCAGCCATTACGCTCGTCATCAAAATCACTCGCATCAACCAAACCGTTATTC
ATTCGTGATTGCGCCTGAGCGAGTCGAAATACGCGATCGCTGTTAAAAGGACAATTACAAACAGGAATCG
AATGCAACCGGCGCAGGAACACTGCCAGCGCATCAACAATATTTTCACCTGAATCAGGATATTCTTCTAA
TACCTGGAATGCTGTTTTCCCTGGGATCGCAGTGGTGAGTAACCATGCATCATCAGGAGTACGGATAAAA
TGCTTGATGGTCGGAAGAGGCATAAATTCCGTCAGCCAGTTTAGTCTGACCATCTCATCTGTAACATCAT
TGGCAACGCTACCTTTGCCATGTTTCAGAAACAACTCTGGCGCATCGGGCTTCCCATACAATCGGTAGAT
TGTCGCACCTGATTGCCCGACATTATCGCGAGCCCATTTATACCCATATAAATCAGCATCCATGTTGGAA
TTTAATCGCGGCCTTGAGCAAGACGTTTCCCGTTGAATATGGCTCATAACAGAACTTATTATTTCCTTCC
TCTTTTCTACAGTATTTAAAGATACCCCAAGAAGCTAATTATAACAA
