>Addgene plasmid #101712 | YPRCΔ15α1 | depositor partial sequence | sequence record 191992 | YPRCΔ15α1 sequence 2585 bps
GCGGCCGCTAGGGATAACAGGGTAATCGAGATAGTTTGACGTTCGTTTTTTACTTTGAATATACTCGTAG
TCTTTTTACTTTTTGAGTATAAAAAAAAAATGACTAGCAAAATAAAATTAGTAGTCTAAAAAAGAAAGCT
CGCACTCAGGATCGAACTAAGGACCAACAGATTTGCAATCTGCTGCGCTACCACTGCGCCATACGAGCTT
TTGAATTATGGTAATTTTGATTATCCTAGAATGTTATATCTCAATATCTCAATATATTTTGGACATCTAT
GAAACACCCATAAAGCAGCCGCTACCAAACAGACAAGATTCAGTATGTAAGGTAAATACCTTTTTGCACA
GTTAAACTACCCAAACTTATTAAAGCTTGATAAATTACTGAAATTCCACCTTTCAGTTAGATTCAGGCCT
CATATAGATTAGATATAGGGTACGTAACATTCTGTCAACCAAGTTGTTGGAATGAAAGTCTAAAATGTCA
TCTATTCGGTAGCACTCATGTTACTAGTATACTGTCACATGCGGTGTAACGTGGGGACATAAAACAGACA
TCAAATATAATGGAAGCTGAAATGCAAAGATCGATAATGTAATAGGAATGAAACATATAAAACGAAAGGA
GAAGTAATGGTAATATTAGTATGTAGAAATACCGATTCAATTTTGGGGATTCTTATATTCTCGAGAGAAT
TTCTAGTATAATCTGTATACATAATATTATAGGCTTTACCAACAATGGAATTTCGACAATTATCATATTA
TTCACCAATTAATCACAAGTTGGTAATGAGTTTGATAACAAGTTACTTTCTTAACAACGTTAGTATCGTC
AAAACACTCGGTTTTACTCGAGCTTGTAGCACAATAATACCGTGTAGAGTTCTGTATTGTTCTTCTTAGT
GCTTGTATATGCTCATCCCGACCTTCCATTGAATTCGTCTCAGGAGAGAGACCCACAGCTTGTCTGTAAG
CGGATGCCGGGAGCAGACAAGCCCGTCAGGGCGCGTCAGCGGGTGTTGGCGGGTGTCGGGGCTGGCTTAA
CTATGCGGCATCAGAGCAGATTGTACTGAGAGTGCACCATATGCGGTGTGAAATACCGCACAGATGCGTA
AGGAGAAAATACCGCATCAGGCGCCATTCGCCATTCAGGCTGCGCAACTGTTGGGAAGGGCGATCGGTGC
GGGCCTCTTCGCTATTACGCCAGCTGGCGAAAGGGGGATGTGCTGCAAGGCGATTAAGTTGGGTAACGCC
AGGGTTTTCCCAGTCACGACGTTGTAAAACGACGGCCAGTGAATTCGAGCTCGGTACCCGGGGATCCTCT
AGAGTCGACCTGCAGGCATGCAAGCTTGGCGTAATCATGGTCATAGCTGTTTCCTGTGTGAAATTGTTAT
CCGCTCACAATTCCACACAACATACGAGCCGGAAGCATAAAGTGTAAAGCCTGGGGTGCCTAATGAGTGA
GCTAACTCACATTAATTGCGTTGCGCTCACTGCCCGCTTTCCAGTCGGGAAACCTGTCGTGCCAGCTGGG
GTCTCTCGCTGTCATGAGACGAATTCTTTGCGAAACCCTATGCTCTGTTGTTCGGATTTGAAATTTTAAA
ACTACATTAATGTGTTAGTTTTTCTTTCTTTCTTTCTTTGTCTTGACGTGATTTGGACTTCTGTCTTGCA
TTCGCGTCCATTCATCTGACCCAATATTCCTTTTGGTTTTGTTATCCTTATAAAAAGAAAGGAAGCTTCT
TAGAGGGAAAAAAATGATGAAGAGTAATGCCAAAATATAAATAAATAAATAAATATGAAAATCATTTTCT
ATTTTTAATAGAATAAGAAGAGCATCTTAAGATTACAATTTCAAGAAATAGTTTACACAGTATATCCAAT
AACTCCAATAAACTACTTTCCTATACAAATTTCTATGGTGGGATTAATAGTAAAACTTCTGTACTTCTCT
AATTCACCAAGAAATTAAGGTAAACATCTGGTAAGCACTATCCAGCTTTTTGCTATTACACATATGGCTT
TTCTGCAATCATTTCTTCCCATTTTGTCTCAAGCCGTTAGTCTTGAAACCACAGGCGGAGTAGAGTTACT
TGATGCGGTATTTTACATGCCTTTTTTCACTGCAAAAAAAATGAAATACATATTTACACGATTTGCAGGA
CAGTTTACGATAGTGAGTATGCAGAATAGTTAACACCTTTGTTTTATCCTTTTGTGTCTTAATTATATGA
TATAAAGGCGCCTGGCGTTATCGGATAGTAATAGATGCTAGTTATCAACATTTCACAATTGAAGGAAATA
AAGTTGAAGTACTCAACAAAAACTTACTTCAGAATTAAATTTTTGGGGGGAACATAGGCATCCTATGACA
GGTGACCACAAGCCCCTCAACGCAATCTAATATTTTACAAAGTGGTAAAATTCTTTCGTTCTTCGTTTTA
ATATACAGTCATTTATTGATTCTATTACATTAATATTCCTACGCTTCGGCTCACATAATTAACAGGACTT
CGAGTCCGTTAAACTTGGGATCAACTAATTTCTACGGATTAGGGATAACAGGGTAATGCGGCCGC
